Addgene plasmid #177096: pCAGGS-S-501V2-FLAG
Purpose: 501V2 variant S-protein with c-terminal FLAG tag
Depositing lab: Daniel Conway. Depositing organization: Virginia Commonwealth University.
Backbone
  Vector backbone: pCAGGS
  Vector type: Mammalian Expression
Growth in bacteria
  Bacterial resistance: Ampicillin, 100 μg/mL
  Growth temperature: 37°C
  Growth strain: DH5alpha
  Copy number: High Copy
Gene/Insert
  Gene/Insert name: S-protein 501V2
  Species: SARS-CoV-2
  Entrez Gene: S (a.k.a. GU280_gp02, spike glycoprotein)
  Tag / fusion protein: FLAG (C terminal on insert)
  Cloning method: Restriction Enzyme; 5′ cloning site EcoRI (unknown if destroyed); 3′ cloning site BstEII (unknown if destroyed)
  Sequencing primers: 5′ pCAG-F; 3′ Bglob-PA-R
Resource information
  A portion of this plasmid was derived from a plasmid made by: Plasmid #170449 was cut with EcoRI, and the second (c-terminal) BstEII site. This insert was removed and put into plasmid #156421 at EcoRI/BstEII sites, to create a full length B.1.1.7 spike protein with c-terminal FLAG.
Terms and licenses: Academic/Nonprofit Terms; Industry Terms
How to cite: pCAGGS-S-501V2-FLAG was a gift from Daniel Conway (Addgene plasmid # 177096 ; http://n2t.net/addgene:177096 ; RRID:Addgene_177096)
