[The description below was written by a language model from this plasmid's Addgene catalogue record and pLannotate feature annotations shown in this document.]
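Description:
pCAGGS-S-501V2-FLAG is a mammalian expression plasmid of about 8.6 kb, built on the pCAGGS backbone, that encodes the SARS-CoV-2 spike (S) glycoprotein of the 501V2 variant with a C-terminal FLAG epitope tag. It is propagated in E. coli through a high-copy ColE1/pUC-type origin and selected with ampicillin via the β-lactamase gene and its native promoter. The backbone also carries remnants typical of this vector family, including lac promoter/operator and lacI fragments. An SV40 origin of replication with an adjacent SV40 poly(A) signal is present as well, and can support episomal amplification in cells expressing SV40 large T antigen.

Expression is driven by the CAG-type arrangement characteristic of pCAGGS. The annotation shows the CMV immediate-early enhancer followed by a chimeric chicken β-actin/rabbit β-globin intron, and the unannotated gap between them is where the chicken β-actin promoter would normally sit, although the feature table does not call it out. A short β-globin-derived fragment precedes the spike open reading frame, which spans roughly 3.8 kb and runs nearly directly into the FLAG tag. Transcripts are terminated by the rabbit β-globin polyadenylation signal.

The insert was assembled by moving an EcoRI/BstEII fragment from one spike plasmid into an existing FLAG-tagged spike plasmid. The derivation note describes the product as a full-length B.1.1.7 spike, whereas the name and purpose field say 501V2, and the record does not resolve this discrepancy. The record gives no specific application beyond tagged expression. The design suits strong transient expression of full-length spike in mammalian cells, with detection or immunoprecipitation through FLAG.
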