Features (pLannotate 1.2.2; 17 found; start..end, strand, type, name):
      5..384     +  enhancer       CMV enhancer: human cytomegalovirus immediate early enhancer
    663..1683    +  intron         chimeric intron: chimera between introns from chicken β-actin and rabbit β-globin
   1681..1737    +  CDS            HBB (fragment): HBB_LEPEU - Experimental evidence at protein level: Swiss-Prot protein existence level 1. Involved in oxygen transport from the lung to the various peripheral tissues. From Lepus europaeus (European hare).
   1744..5562    +  CDS            S: SPIKE_SARS2 - Experimental evidence at protein level: Swiss-Prot protein existence level 1. [Spike glycoprotein]: May down-regulate host tetherin (BST2) by lysosomal degradation, thereby counteracting its antiviral activity. From Severe acute respiratory syndrome coronavirus 2 (2019-nCoV) (SARS-CoV-2).
   5569..5592    +  CDS            FLAG: FLAG® epitope tag, followed by an enterokinase cleavage site
   5685..5740    +  polyA_signal   β-globin poly(A) signal: rabbit β-globin polyadenylation signal (Gil and Proudfoot, 1987)
   6125..6141    -  protein_bind   lac operator: The lac repressor binds to the lac operator to inhibit transcription in E. coli. This inhibition can be relieved by adding lactose or isopropyl-β-D-thiogalactopyranoside (IPTG). lac repressor encoded by lacI
   6149..6179    -  promoter       lac promoter: promoter for the E. coli lac operon
   6194..6215    -  protein_bind   CAP binding site: CAP binding activates transcription in the presence of cAMP. E. coli catabolite activator protein
   6228..6267    -  CDS            lacI (fragment): lac repressor; lacI; The lac repressor binds to the lac operator to inhibit transcription in E. coli. This inhibition can be relieved by adding lactose or isopropyl-β-D-thiogalactopyranoside (IPTG).
   6274..6296    +  promoter       SV40 promoter (fragment): SV40 enhancer and early promoter
   6320..6455    +  rep_origin     SV40 ori: SV40 origin of replication
   6475..6609    +  polyA_signal   SV40 poly(A) signal: SV40 polyadenylation signal
   6611..6665    -  CDS            lacI (fragment): lac repressor; lacI; The lac repressor binds to the lac operator to inhibit transcription in E. coli. This inhibition can be relieved by adding lactose or isopropyl-β-D-thiogalactopyranoside (IPTG).
   6848..7436    -  rep_origin     ori: high-copy-number ColE1/pMB1/pBR322/pUC origin of replication
   7607..8467    -  CDS            AmpR: β-lactamase; bla; confers resistance to ampicillin, carbenicillin, and related antibiotics
   8468..8572    -  promoter       AmpR promoter: bla
>Addgene plasmid #177096 | pCAGGS-S-501V2-FLAG | addgene full sequence | sequence record 346793 | Addgene NGS Result
GGTCGACATTGATTATTGACTAGTTATTAATAGTAATCAATTACGGGGTCATTAGTTCATAGCCCATATA
TGGAGTTCCGCGTTACATAACTTACGGTAAATGGCCCGCCTGGCTGACCGCCCAACGACCCCCGCCCATT
GACGTCAATAATGACGTATGTTCCCATAGTAACGCCAATAGGGACTTTCCATTGACGTCAATGGGTGGAG
TATTTACGGTAAACTGCCCACTTGGCAGTACATCAAGTGTATCATATGCCAAGTACGCCCCCTATTGACG
TCAATGACGGTAAATGGCCCGCCTGGCATTATGCCCAGTACATGACCTTATGGGACTTTCCTACTTGGCA
GTACATCTACGTATTAGTCATCGCTATTACCATGGTCGAGGTGAGCCCCACGTTCTGCTTCACTCTCCCC
ATCTCCCCCCCCTCCCCACCCCCAATTTTGTATTTATTTATTTTTTAATTATTTTGTGCAGCGATGGGGG
CGGGGGGGGGGGGGGNSGCGCGCCRGGGGGGGGGGGGSGGGGSGRGGGGSGGGGSGGGGSGRGGSGGAGA
GGKGCGGCGGCAGCCAATCAGAGCGGCGCGCTCCGAAAGTTTCCTTTTATGGCGAGGCGGCGGCGGCGGC
GGCCCTATAAAAAGCGAAGCGCGCGGCGGGCGGGAGTCGCTGCGCGCTGCCTTCGCCCCGTGCCCCGCTC
CGCCGCCGCCTCGCGCCGCCCGCCCCGGCTCTGACTGACCGCGTTACTCCCACAGGTGAGCGGGCGGGAC
GGCCCTTCTCCTCCGGGCTGTAATTAGCGCTTGGTTTAATGACGGCTTGTTTCTTTTCTGTGGCTGCGTG
AAAGCCTTGAGGGGCTCCGGGAGGGCCCTTTGTGCGGGGGGAGCGGCTCGGGGGGTGCGTGCGTGTGTGT
GTGCGTGGGGAGCGCCGCGTGCGGCTCCGCGCTGCCCGGCGGCTGTGAGCGCTGCGGGCGCGGCGCGGGG
CTTTGTGCGCTCCGCAGTGTGCGCGAGGGGAGCGCGGCCGGGGGCGGTGCCCCGCGGTGCGGGGGGGGCT
GCGAGGGGAACAAAGGCTGCGTGCGGGGTGTGTGCGTGGGGGGGTGAGCAGGGGGTGTGGGCGCGTCGGT
CGGGCTGCAACCCCCCCTGCACCCCCCTCCCCGAGTTGCTGAGCACGGCCCGGCTTCGGGTGCGGGGCTC
CGTACGGGGCGTGGCGCGGGGCTCGCCGTGCCGGGCGGGGGGTGGCGGCAGGTGGGGGTGCCGGGCGGGG
CGGGGCCGCCTCGGGCCGGGGRGGGCTCGGGGGRGGGGCGCGGCGGCCCCCGGAGCGCCGGCGGCTGTCG
AGGCGCGGCGAGCCGCAGCCATTGCCTTTTATGGTAATCGTGCGAGAGGGCGCAGGGACTTCCTTTGTCC
CAAATCTGTGCGGAGCCGAAATCTGGGAGGCGCCGCCGCACCCCCTCTAGCGGGCGCGGGGCGAAGCGGT
GCGGCGCCGGCAGGAAGGAAATGGGCGGGGAGGGCCTTCGTGCGTCGCCGCGCCGCCGTCCCCTTCTCCC
TCTCCAGCCTCGGGGCTGTCCGCGGGGGGACGGCTGCCTTCGGGGGGGACGGGGCAGGGCGGGGTTCGGC
TTCTGGCGTGTGACCGGCGGCTCTAGCTAGAGCCTCTGCTAACCATGTTCATGCCTTCTTCTTTTTCCTA
CAGCTCCTGGGCAACGTGCTGGTTATTGTGCTGTCTCATCATTTTGGCAAAGAATTCGGATCCATGTTTG
TGTTCCTGGTGCTGCTGCCACTGGTGTCCAGCCAGTGTGTGAACTTCACCACCAGGACCCAACTTCCTCC
TGCCTACACCAACTCCTTCACCAGGGGAGTCTACTACCCTGACAAGGTGTTCAGGTCCTCTGTGCTGCAC
AGCACCCAGGACCTGTTCCTGCCATTCTTCAGCAATGTGACCTGGTTCCATGCCATCCATGTGTCTGGCA
CCAATGGCACCAAGAGGTTTGCCAACCCTGTGCTGCCATTCAATGATGGAGTCTACTTTGCCAGCACAGA
GAAGAGCAACATCATCAGGGGCTGGATTTTTGGCACCACCCTGGACAGCAAGACCCAGTCCCTGCTGATT
GTGAACAATGCCACCAATGTGGTGATTAAGGTGTGTGAGTTCCAGTTCTGTAATGACCCATTCCTGGGAG
TCTACTACCACAAGAACAACAAGTCCTGGATGGAGTCTGAGTTCAGGGTCTACTCCTCTGCCAACAACTG
TACCTTTGAATATGTGAGCCAACCATTCCTGATGGACTTGGAGGGCAAGCAGGGCAACTTCAAGAACCTG
AGGGAGTTTGTGTTCAAGAACATTGATGGCTACTTCAAGATTTACAGCAAACACACACCAATCAACCTGG
TGAGGGGCCTGCCACAGGGCTTCTCTGCCTTGGAACCACTGGTGGACCTGCCAATTGGCATCAACATCAC
CAGGTTCCAGACCCTGCTGGCTCTGCACATCTCCTACCTGACACCTGGAGACTCCTCCTCTGGCTGGACA
GCAGGAGCAGCAGCCTACTATGTGGGCTACCTCCAACCAAGGACCTTCCTGCTGAAATACAATGAGAATG
GCACCATCACAGATGCTGTGGACTGTGCCCTGGACCCACTGTCTGAGACCAAGTGTACCCTGAAATCCTT
CACAGTGGAGAAGGGCATCTACCAGACCAGCAACTTCAGGGTCCAACCAACAGAGAGCATTGTGAGGTTT
CCAAACATCACCAACCTGTGTCCATTTGGAGAGGTGTTCAATGCCACCAGGTTTGCCTCTGTCTATGCCT
GGAACAGGAAGAGGATTAGCAACTGTGTGGCTGACTACTCTGTGCTCTACAACTCTGCCTCCTTCAGCAC
CTTCAAGTGTTATGGAGTGAGCCCAACCAAACTGAATGACCTGTGTTTCACCAATGTCTATGCTGACTCC
TTTGTGATTAGGGGAGATGAGGTGAGACAGATTGCCCCTGGACAAACAGGCAACATTGCTGACTACAACT
ACAAACTGCCTGATGACTTCACAGGCTGTGTGATTGCCTGGAACAGCAACAACCTGGACAGCAAGGTGGG
AGGCAACTACAACTACCTCTACAGACTGTTCAGGAAGAGCAACCTGAAACCATTTGAGAGGGACATCAGC
ACAGAGATTTACCAGGCTGGCAGCACACCATGTAATGGAGTGAAGGGCTTCAACTGTTACTTTCCACTCC
AATCCTATGGCTTCCAACCAACCTATGGAGTGGGCTACCAACCATACAGGGTGGTGGTGCTGTCCTTTGA
ACTGCTCCATGCCCCTGCCACAGTGTGTGGACCAAAGAAGAGCACCAACCTGGTGAAGAACAAGTGTGTG
AACTTCAACTTCAATGGACTGACAGGCACAGGAGTGCTGACAGAGAGCAACAAGAAGTTCCTGCCATTCC
AACAGTTTGGCAGGGACATTGCTGACACCACAGATGCTGTGAGGGACCCACAGACCTTGGAGATTCTGGA
CATCACACCATGTTCCTTTGGAGGAGTGTCTGTGATTACACCTGGCACCAACACCAGCAACCAGGTGGCT
GTGCTCTACCAGGGTGTGAACTGTACTGAGGTGCCTGTGGCTATCCATGCTGACCAACTTACACCAACCT
GGAGGGTCTACAGCACAGGCAGCAATGTGTTCCAGACCAGGGCTGGCTGTCTGATTGGAGCAGAGCATGT
GAACAACTCCTATGAGTGTGACATCCCAATTGGAGCAGGCATCTGTGCCTCCTACCAGACCCAGACCAAC
AGCCCAAGGAGGGCAAGGTCTGTGGCAAGCCAGAGCATCATTGCCTACACAATGAGTCTGGGAGTAGAGA
ACTCTGTGGCTTACAGCAACAACAGCATTGCCATCCCAACCAACTTCACCATCTCTGTGACCACAGAGAT
TCTGCCTGTGAGTATGACCAAGACCTCTGTGGACTGTACAATGTATATCTGTGGAGACAGCACAGAGTGT
AGCAACCTGCTGCTCCAATATGGCTCCTTCTGTACCCAACTTAACAGGGCTCTGACAGGCATTGCTGTGG
AACAGGACAAGAACACCCAGGAGGTGTTTGCCCAGGTGAAGCAGATTTACAAGACACCTCCAATCAAGGA
CTTTGGAGGCTTCAACTTCAGCCAGATTCTGCCTGACCCAAGCAAGCCAAGCAAGAGGTCCTTCATTGAG
GACCTGCTGTTCAACAAGGTGACCCTGGCTGATGCTGGCTTCATCAAGCAATATGGAGACTGTCTGGGAG
ACATTGCTGCCAGGGACCTGATTTGTGCCCAGAAGTTCAATGGACTGACAGTGCTGCCTCCACTGCTGAC
AGATGAGATGATTGCCCAATACACCTCTGCCCTGCTGGCTGGCACCATCACCTCTGGCTGGACCTTTGGA
GCAGGAGCAGCCCTCCAAATCCCATTTGCTATGCAGATGGCTTACAGGTTCAATGGCATTGGAGTGACCC
AGAATGTGCTCTATGAGAACCAGAAACTGATTGCCAACCAGTTCAACTCTGCCATTGGCAAGATTCAGGA
CTCCCTGTCCAGCACAGCCTCTGCCCTGGGCAAACTCCAAGATGTGGTGAACCAGAATGCCCAGGCTCTG
AACACCCTGGTGAAGCAACTTTCCAGCAACTTTGGAGCCATCTCCTCTGTGCTGAATGACATCCTGAGCA
GACTGGACAAGGTGGAGGCTGAGGTCCAGATTGACAGACTGATTACAGGCAGACTCCAATCCCTCCAAAC
CTATGTGACCCAACAACTTATCAGGGCTGCTGAGATTAGGGCATCTGCCAACCTGGCTGCCACCAAGATG
AGTGAGTGTGTGCTGGGACAAAGCAAGAGGGTGGACTTCTGTGGCAAGGGCTACCACCTGATGAGTTTTC
CACAGTCTGCCCCTCATGGAGTGGTGTTCCTGCATGTGACCTATGTGCCTGCCCAGGAGAAGAACTTCAC
CACAGCCCCTGCCATCTGCCATGATGGCAAGGCTCACTTTCCAAGGGAGGGAGTGTTTGTGAGCAATGGC
ACCCACTGGTTTGTGACCCAGAGGAACTTCTATGAACCACAGATTATCACCACAGACAACACCTTTGTGT
CTGGCAACTGTGATGTGGTGATTGGCATTGTGAACAACACAGTCTATGACCCACTCCAACCTGAACTGGA
CTCCTTCAAGGAGGAACTGGACAAATACTTCAAGAACCACACCAGCCCTGATGTGGACCTGGGAGACATC
TCTGGCATCAATGCCTCTGTGGTGAACATCCAGAAGGAGATTGACAGACTGAATGAGGTGGCTAAGAACC
TGAATGAGTCCCTGATTGACCTCCAAGAACTGGGCAAATATGAACAATACATCAAGTGGCCATGGTACAT
CTGGCTGGGCTTCATTGCTGGACTGATTGCCATTGTGATGGTSACCATCATGCTGTGCTGCATGACCTCA
TGTTGCTCCTGTCTTAAGGGGTGCTGCTCCTGCGGTTCCTGTTGCAAATTTGACGAGGACGACAGCGAAC
CGGTGCTTAAGGGTGTGAAGCTGCATTACACCGGAGGCGATTACAAGGATGACGATGACAAGTGACGGCC
GCCTGCAGGTTAATTAAGATCTTTTTCCCTCTGCCAAAAATTATGGGGACATCATGAAGCCCCTTGAGCA
TCTGACTTCTGGCTAATAAAGGAAATTTATTTTCATTGCAATAGTGTGTTGGAATTTTTTGTGTCTCTCA
CTCGGAAGGACATATGGGAGGGCAAATCATTTAAAACATCAGAATGAGTATTTGGTTTAGAGTTTGGCAA
CATATGCCCATATGCTGGCTGCCATGAACAAAGGTTGGCTATAAAGAGGTCATCAGTATATGAAACAGCC
CCCTGCTGTCCATTCCTTATTCCATAGAAAAGCCTTGACTTGAGGTTAGATTTTTTTTATATTTTGTTTT
GTGTTATTTTTTTCTTTAACATCCCTAAAATTTTCCTTACATGTTTTACTAGCCAGATTTTTCCTCCTCT
CCTGACTACTCCCAGTCATAGCTGTCCCTCTTCTCTTATGGAGATCCCTCGACCTGCAGCCCAAGCTTGG
CGTAATCATGGTCATAGCTGTTTCCTGTGTGAAATTGTTATCCGCTCACAATTCCACACAACATACGAGC
CGGAAGCATAAAGTGTAAAGCCTGGGGTGCCTAATGAGTGAGCTAACTCACATTAATTGCGTTGCGCTCA
CTGCCCGCTTTCCAGTCGGGAAACCTGTCGTGCCAGCGGATCCGCATCTCAATTAGTCAGCAACCATAGT
CCCGCCCCTAACTCCGCCCATCCCGCCCCTAACTCCGCCCAGTTCCGCCCATTCTCCGCCCCATGGCTGA
CTAATTTTTTTTATTTATGCAGAGGCCGAGGCCGCCTCGGCCTCTGAGCTATTCCAGAAGTAGTGAGGAG
GCTTTTTTGGAGGCCTAGGCTTTTGCAAAAAGCTAACTTGTTTATTGCAGCTTATAATGGTTACAAATAA
AGCAATAGCATCACAAATTTCACAAATAAAGCATTTTTTTCACTGCATTCTAGTTGTGGTTTGTCCAAAC
TCATCAATGTATCTTATCATGTCTGGATCCGCTGCATTAATGAATCGGCCAACGCGCGGGGAGAGGCGGT
TTGCGTATTGGGCGCTCTTCCGCTTCCTCGCTCACTGACTCGCTGCGCTCGGTCGTTCGGCTGCGGCGAG
CGGTATCAGCTCACTCAAAGGCGGTAATACGGTTATCCACAGAATCAGGGGATAACGCAGGAAAGAACAT
GTGAGCAAAAGGCCAGCAAAAGGCCAGGAACCGTAAAAAGGCCGCGTTGCTGGCGTTTTTCCATAGGCTC
CGCCCCCCTGACGAGCATCACAAAAATCGACGCTCAAGTCAGAGGTGGCGAAACCCGACAGGACTATAAA
GATACCAGGCGTTTCCCCCTGGAAGCTCCCTCGTGCGCTCTCCTGTTCCGACCCTGCCGCTTACCGGATA
CCTGTCCGCCTTTCTCCCTTCGGGAAGCGTGGCGCTTTCTCATAGCTCACGCTGTAGGTATCTCAGTTCG
GTGTAGGTCGTTCGCTCCAAGCTGGGCTGTGTGCACGAACCCCCCGTTCAGCCCGACCGCTGCGCCTTAT
CCGGTAACTATCGTCTTGAGTCCAACCCGGTAAGACACGACTTATCGCCACTGGCAGCAGCCACTGGTAA
CAGGATTAGCAGAGCGAGGTATGTAGGCGGTGCTACAGAGTTCTTGAAGTGGTGGCCTAACTACGGCTAC
ACTAGAAGAACAGTATTTGGTATCTGCGCTCTGCTGAAGCCAGTTACCTTCGGAAAAAGAGTTGGTAGCT
CTTGATCCGGCAAACAAACCACCGCTGGTAGCGGTGGTTTTTTTGTTTGCAAGCAGCAGATTACGCGCAG
AAAAAAAGGATCTCAAGAAGATCCTTTGATCTTTTCTACGGGGTCTGACGCTCAGTGGAACGAAAACTCA
CGTTAAGGGATTTTGGTCATGAGATTATCAAAAAGGATCTTCACCTAGATCCTTTTAAATTAAAAATGAA
GTTTTAAATCAATCTAAAGTATATATGAGTAAACTTGGTCTGACAGTTACCAATGCTTAATCAGTGAGGC
ACCTATCTCAGCGATCTGTCTATTTCGTTCATCCATAGTTGCCTGACTCCCCGTCGTGTAGATAACTACG
ATACGGGAGGGCTTACCATCTGGCCCCAGTGCTGCAATGATACCGCGAGACCCACGCTCACCGGCTCCAG
ATTTATCAGCAATAAACCAGCCAGCCGGAAGGGCCGAGCGCAGAAGTGGTCCTGCAACTTTATCCGCCTC
CATCCAGTCTATTAATTGTTGCCGGGAAGCTAGAGTAAGTAGTTCGCCAGTTAATAGTTTGCGCAACGTT
GTTGCCATTGCTACAGGCATCGTGGTGTCACGCTCGTCGTTTGGTATGGCTTCATTCAGCTCCGGTTCCC
AACGATCAAGGCGAGTTACATGATCCCCCATGTTGTGCAAAAAAGCGGTTAGCTCCTTCGGTCCTCCGAT
CGTTGTCAGAAGTAAGTTGGCCGCAGTGTTATCACTCATGGTTATGGCAGCACTGCATAATTCTCTTACT
GTCATGCCATCCGTAAGATGCTTTTCTGTGACTGGTGAGTACTCAACCAAGTCATTCTGAGAATAGTGTA
TGCGGCGACCGAGTTGCTCTTGCCCGGCGTCAATACGGGATAATACCGCGCCACATAGCAGAACTTTAAA
AGTGCTCATCATTGGAAAACGTTCTTCGGGGCGAAAACTCTCAAGGATCTTACCGCTGTTGAGATCCAGT
TCGATGTAACCCACTCGTGCACCCAACTGATCTTCAGCATCTTTTACTTTCACCAGCGTTTCTGGGTGAG
CAAAAACAGGAAGGCAAAATGCCGCAAAAAAGGGAATAAGGGCGACACGGAAATGTTGAATACTCATACT
CTTCCTTTTTCAATATTATTGAAGCATTTATCAGGGTTATTGTCTCATGAGCGGATACATATTTGAATGT
ATTTAGAAAAATAAACAAATAGGGGTTCCGCGCACATTTCCCCGAAAAGTGCCACCTG
